>Addgene plasmid #195664 | pBEL2543 | addgene full sequence | sequence record 382988 | Addgene NGS Result
TCTGCTAATCCTGTTACCAGTGGCTGCTGCCAGTGGCGATAAGTCGTGTCTTACCGGGTTGGACTCAAGA
CGATAGTTACCGGATAAGGCGCAGCGGTCGGGCTGAACGGGGGGTTCGTGCACACAGCCCAGCTTGGAGC
GAACGACCTACACCGAACTGAGATACCTACAGCGTGAGCTATGAGAAAGCGCCACGCTTCCCGAAGGGAG
AAAGGCGGACAGGTATCCGGTAAGCGGCAGGGTCGGAACAGGAGAGCGCACGAGGGAGCTTCCAGGGGGA
AACGCCTGGTATCTTTATAGTCCTGTCGGGTTTCGCCACCTCTGACTTGAGCGTCGATTTTTGTGATGCT
CGTCAGGGGGGCGGAGCCTATGGAAAAACGCCAGCAACGCGGCCTTTTTACGGTTCCTGGCCTTTTGCTG
GCCTTTTGCTCACATGTTCTTTCCTGCGTTATCCCCTGATTCTGTGGATAACCGTATTACCGCCTTTGAG
TGAGCTGATACCGCTCGCCGCAGCCGAACGACCGAGCGCAGCGAGTCAGTGAGCGAGGAAGCGGAAGAGC
GCCTGATGCGGTATTTTCTCCTTACGCATCTGTGCGGTATTTCACACCGCATAGGGTCATGGCTGCGCCC
CGACACCCGCCAACACCCGCTGACGCGCCCTGACGGGCTTGTCTGCTCCCGGCATCCGCTTACAGACAAG
CTGTGACCGTCTCCGGGAGCTGCATGTGTCAGAGGTTTTCACCGTCATCACCGAAACGCGCGAGGCAGAA
GGAGATGGCGCCCAACAGTCCCCCGGCCACGGGGCCTGCCACCATACCCACGCCGAAACAAGCGCTCATG
AGCCCGAAGTGGCGAGCCCGATCTTCCCCATCGGTGATGTCGGCGATATAGGCGCCAGCAACCGCACCTG
TGGCGCCGGTGATGCCGGCCACGATGCGTCCGGCGTAGAGGATCTGCTCATGTTTGACAGCTTATCATCG
ATGCATAATGTGCCTGTCAAATGGACGAAGCAGGGATTCTGCAAACCCTATGCTACTCCGTCAAGCCGTC
AATTGTCTGATTCGTTACCAATTATGACAACTTGACGGCTACATCATTCACTTTTTCTTCACAACCGGCA
CGGAACTCGCTCGGGCTGGCCCCGGTGCATTTTTTAAATACCCGCGAGAAATAGAGTTGATCGTCAAAAC
CAACATTGCGACCGACGGTGGCGATAGGCATCCGGGTGGTGCTCAAAAGCAGCTTCGCCTGGCTGATACG
TTGGTCCTCGCGCCAGCTTAAGACGCTAATCCCTAACTGCTGGCGGAAAAGATGTGACAGACGCGACGGC
GACAAGCAAACATGCTGTGCGACGCTGGCGATATCAAAATTGCTGTCTGCCAGGTGATCGCTGATGTACT
GACAAGCCTCGCGTACCCGATTATCCATCGGTGGATGGAGCGACTCGTTAATCGCTTCCATGCGCCGCAG
TAACAATTGCTCAAGCAGATTTATCGCCAGCAGCTCCGAATAGCGCCCTTCCCCTTGCCCGGCGTTAATG
ATTTGCCCAAACAGGTCGCTGAAATGCGGCTGGTGCGCTTCATCCGGGCGAAAGAACCCCGTATTGGCAA
ATATTGACGGCCAGTTAAGCCATTCATGCCAGTAGGCGCGCGGACGAAAGTAAACCCACTGGTGATACCA
TTCGCGAGCCTCCGGATGACGACCGTAGTGATGAATCTCTCCTGGCGGGAACAGCAAAATATCACCCGGT
CGGCAAACAAATTCTCGTCCCTGATTTTTCACCACCCCCTGACCGCGAATGGTGAGATTGAGAATATAAC
CTTTCATTCCCAGCGGTCGGTCGATAAAAAAATCGAGATAACCGTTGGCCTCAATCGGCGTTAAACCCGC
CACCAGATGGGCATTAAACGAGTATCCCGGCAGCAGGGGATCATTTTGCGCTTCAGCCATACTTTTCATA
CTCCCGCCATTCAGAGAAGAAACCAATTGTCCATATTGCATCAGACATTGCCGTCACTGCGTCTTTTACT
GGCTCTTCTCGCTAACCAAACCGGTAACCCCGCTTATTAAAAGCATTCTGTAACAAAGCGGGACCAAAGC
CATGACAAAAACGCGTAACAAAAGTGTCTATAATCACGGCAGAAAAGTCCACATTGATTATTTGCACGGC
GTCACACTTTGCTATGCCATAGCATTTTTATCCATAAGATTAGCGGATCCTACCTGACGCTTTTTATCGC
AACTCTCTACTGTTTCTCCATACCCGTTTTTTTGGGCTAGCGGCCGGCCTGGCCCGAAGGGTGAATTATG
TTTAAACGTTTAATGATGGTCGCTTTGCTGGTGATTGCACCTCTGAGTGCGGCAACCGCGGCAGACCAGA
CCAATCCGTATAAGCTGATGGACGAGGCGGCGCAGAAAACGTTCGATCGCCTGAAGAATGAGCAACCGCA
AATTCGGGCCAACCCGGATTATCTGCGTACCATTGTTGATCAGGAACTGCTGCCATACGTACAGGTGAAA
TACGCCGGTGCGCTGGTGCTGGGCCAGTATTACAAGAGTGCGACCCCTGCTCAACGTGAAGCCTACTTTG
CCGCTTTCCGTGAGTACCTGAAGCAGGCTTACGGTCAGGCGCTGGCGATGTATCACGGTCAAACCTATCA
GATTGCGCCAGAACAGCCGCTGGGCGATAAAACCATTGTGCCTATTCGCGTTACCATTATTGACCCGAAT
GGCCGTCCGCCGCGCCGTCTGGACTTCCAGTGGCGTAAAAACTCCCAGACGGGCAATTGGCAGGCTTACG
ACATGATTGCTGAAGGCGTCAGTATGATCACCACCAAACAAAACGAGTGGGGAACGCTGCTGCGTACCAA
AGGTATCGACGGCCTGACTGCGCAACTGAAATCGATTTCTCAACAGAAAATCACTCTGGAAGAGAAAAAA
TAAGGCCCAGGCGGCCGGTACCAAATTCCAGAAAAGAGACGCTGAAAAGCGTCTTTTTTCGTTTTGGTCC
TGGTCTGAGGAATGGTTGTAAGCTTGGCTGTTTTGGCGGATGAGAGAAGATTTTCAGCCTGATACAGATT
AAATCAGAACGCAGAAGCGGTCTGATAAAACAGAATTTGCCTGGCGGCAGTAGCGCGGTGGTCCCACCTG
ACCCCATGCCGAACTCAGAAGTGAAACGCCGTAGCGCCGATGGTAGTGTGGGGTCTCCCCATGCGAGAGT
AGGGAACTGCCAGGCATCAAATAAAACGAAAGGCTCAGTCGAAAGACTGGGCCTTTCGTTTTATCTGTTG
TTTGTCGGTGAACGCTCTCCTGAGTAGGACAAATCCGCCGGGAGCGGATTTGAACGTTGCGAAGCAACGG
CCCGGAGGGTGGCGGGCAGGACGCCCGCCATAAACTGCCAGGCATCAAATTAAGCAGAAGGCCATCCTGA
CGGATGGCCTTTTTGCGTTTCTACAAACTCTTTTGTTTATTTTTCTAAATACATTCAAATATGTATCCGC
TCATGAGACAATAACCCTGATAAATGCTTCAATAATATTGAAAAAGGAAGAGTATGAGTATTCAACATTT
CCGTGTCGCCCTTATTCCCTTTTTTGCGGCATTTTGCCTTCCTGTTTTTGCTCACCCAGAAACGCTGGTG
AAAGTAAAAGATGCTGAAGATCAGTTGGGTGCACGAGTGGGTTACATCGAACTGGATCTCAACAGCGGTA
AGATCCTTGAGAGTTTTCGCCCCGAAGAACGTTTTCCAATGATGAGCACTTTTAAAGTTCTGCTATGTGG
CGCGGTATTATCCCGTGTTGACGCCGGGCAAGAGCAACTCGGTCGCCGCATACACTATTCTCAGAATGAC
TTGGTTGAGTACTCACCAGTCACAGAAAAGCATCTTACGGATGGCATGACAGTAAGAGAATTATGCAGTG
CTGCCATAACCATGAGTGATAACACTGCGGCCAACTTACTTCTGACAACGATCGGAGGACCGAAGGAGCT
AACCGCTTTTTTGCACAACATGGGGGATCATGTAACTCGCCTTGATCGTTGGGAACCGGAGCTGAATGAA
GCCATACCAAACGACGAGCGTGACACCACGATGCCTGCAGCAATGGCAACAACGTTGCGCAAACTATTAA
CTGGCGAACTACTTACTCTAGCTTCCCGGCAACAATTAATAGACTGGATGGAGGCGGATAAAGTTGCAGG
ACCACTTCTGCGCTCGGCCCTTCCGGCTGGCTGGTTTATTGCTGATAAATCTGGAGCCGGTGAGCGTGGG
TCTCGCGGTATCATTGCAGCACTGGGGCCAGATGGTAAGCCCTCCCGTATCGTAGTTATCTACACGACGG
GGAGTCAGGCAACTATGGATGAACGAAATAGACAGATCGCTGAGATAGGTGCCTCACTGATTAAGCATTG
GTAACTGTCAGACCAAGTTTACTCATATATACTTTAGATTGATT
[125 nt withheld, positions 4455-4579]
C
[141 nt withheld, positions 4581-4721]
CCTTTGACGTTGGAGTCCACGTTCTTT
[37 nt withheld, positions 4749-4785]
ACCCTATCTCGGGCTATTCTTTTGATTTATAAGGGATTTTGCCGATTTCGGCCTATTGGTTAAAAAATGA
GCTGATTTAACAAAAATTTAACGCGAATTTTAACAAAATATTAACGTTTACAATTTAAAAGGATCTAGGT
GAAGATCCTTTTTGATAATCTCATGACCAAAATCCCTTAACGTGAGTTTTCGTTCCACTGAGCGTCAGAC
CCCGTAGAAAAGATCAAAGGATCTTCTTGAGATCCTTTTTTTCTGCGCGTAATCTGCTGCTTGCAAACAA
AAAAACCACCGCTACCAGCGGTGGTTTGTTTGCCGGATCAAGAGCTACCAACTCTTTTTCCGAAGGTAAC
TGGCTCAGCAGAGCGCAGATACCAAATACTGTCCTTCTAGTGTAGCCGTAGTTAGGCCACCACTTCAAGA
ACTCTGTAGCACCGCCTACATACCTCGC
Features (pLannotate 1.2.2; 14 found; start..end, strand, type, name):
    562..613     -  misc_feature   bom (fragment): basis of mobility region from pBR322
    729..768     -  CDS            rop (fragment): Rop protein, which maintains plasmids at low copy number; rop
    769..954     -  CDS            TcR (fragment): tetracycline efflux protein; tet; confers resistance to tetracycline
    964..982     +  promoter       tet promoter (fragment): E. coli promoter for tetracycline efflux protein gene
   1072..1950    -  CDS            araC: L-arabinose regulatory protein; araC
   1977..2261    +  promoter       araBAD promoter: araBAD; promoter of the L-arabinose operon of E. coli; the araC regulatory gene is transcribed in the opposite direction (Guzman et al., 1995)
   2308..2940    +  CDS            mlaC: MLAC_ECOLI - Also known as yrbC. Experimental evidence at protein level: Swiss-Prot protein existence level 1. Involved in a phospholipid transport pathway that maintains lipid asymmetry in the outer membrane by retrograde trafficking of phospholipids from the outer membrane to the inner membrane. May transfer phospholipid across the periplasmic space and deliver it to the MlaFEDB complex at the inner membrane. From Escherichia coli (strain K12).
   3119..3234    +  ncRNA          5S rRNA: Accession: RF00001 - 5S ribosomal RNA
   3238..3324    +  terminator     rrnB T1 terminator: Escherichia coli rrnB; transcription terminator T1 from the E. coli rrnB gene
   3416..3443    +  terminator     rrnB T2 terminator: transcription terminator T2 from the E. coli rrnB gene
   3462..3553    +  promoter       AmpR promoter: bla
   3554..4414    +  CDS            AmpR: β-lactamase; bla; confers resistance to ampicillin, carbenicillin, and related antibiotics
   4456..4836    +  rep_origin     M13 ori (sequence partly withheld): M13 bacteriophage origin of replication; arrow indicates direction of (+) strand synthesis
   5022..376     +  rep_origin     ori (across the origin): high-copy-number ColE1/pMB1/pBR322/pUC origin of replication
