[The description below was written by a language model from this plasmid's Addgene catalogue record and pLannotate feature annotations shown in this document.]
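Description:
pBEL2543 is a 5.2 kb bacterial expression plasmid built on a pBAD backbone and carrying the E. coli mlaC gene with a V146R point substitution. It replicates from a ColE1/pMB1-type origin, recorded as high copy, and is selected with ampicillin through a β-lactamase gene driven by its own bla promoter. An M13 phage origin is also present, which in principle permits single-stranded DNA production with helper phage. The backbone additionally retains short pBR322-derived remnants: fragments of the bom region, rop, the tetracycline resistance gene and its promoter. These are annotated only as partial features and are not expected to be functional.

The mlaC coding sequence lies directly downstream of the araBAD promoter. The divergently transcribed araC regulator is encoded on the same plasmid, so expression is controlled by L-arabinose. Transcription ends in the rrnB region, which comprises a 5S rRNA segment followed by the T1 and T2 terminators. No epitope or purification tags are annotated on the insert.

MlaC is the soluble periplasmic component of the Mla phospholipid transport pathway, which helps maintain outer membrane lipid asymmetry. It is thought to shuttle phospholipids across the periplasm and deliver them to the inner membrane MlaFEDB complex. The stated purpose of the construct is complementation with MlaC(V146R), that is, supplying the mutant protein in trans to test whether it can support Mla function. This fits the associated study, which probed protein-protein interactions in the Mla system using structure prediction and deep mutational scanning. The record does not specify the strain used for complementation or the functional consequence of the mutation.
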