Addgene plasmid #195664: pBEL2543
Purpose: Complementation of MlaC(V146R)
Depositing lab: Gira Bhabha & Damian Ekiert. Depositing organization: NYU Grossman School of Medicine. Publication: Protein-protein interactions in the Mla lipid transport system probed by computational structure prediction and deep mutational scanning. MacRae MR, Puvanendran D, Haase MAB, Coudray N, Kolich L, Lam C, Baek M, Bhabha G, Ekiert DC. J Biol Chem. 2023 Apr 24:104744. doi: 10.1016/j.jbc.2023.104744. PubMed 37100290.
Backbone
  Vector backbone: pBAD
  Vector type: Bacterial Expression
Growth in bacteria
  Bacterial resistance: Ampicillin, 100 μg/mL
  Growth temperature: 37°C
  Growth strain: DH5alpha
  Copy number: High Copy
Gene/Insert
  Gene/Insert name: MlaC
  Species: E. coli
  Mutation: MlaC(V146R)
  Cloning method: Gibson Cloning
Terms and licenses: Academic/Nonprofit Terms; Industry Terms: Not Available to Industry
Depositor comments: Please visit https://www.biorxiv.org/content/10.1101/2022.12.09.519820v1 for bioRxiv preprint.
How to cite: pBEL2543 was a gift from Gira Bhabha & Damian Ekiert (Addgene plasmid # 195664 ; http://n2t.net/addgene:195664 ; RRID:Addgene_195664)
